>Addgene plasmid #61708 | pHOHO2_Hsp82viiA | depositor full sequence | sequence record 104523 | pHOHO2_Hsp82viiA sequence 9411 bps
TCGAGATCCGATATCGCCGTGGCGGCCGCCAGCTGAAGCTTAATTATCCTGGGCACGAGTGAAACAAAGC
TAAAACCTTTATTTAGCATGGCCATTGAATGTAACAATTATATATATCGCAAGCACAAAAAATCAAGGAG
AGAGAACTACCACTTTGTTCATGTGTACAATGTTCATTATCTCCATAAGCAAAAAAAAAAAAATAGAAAA
CATATGCTATAAGGTTGATATTCTCACGAGTAAGCGGCACTTGCTACTTATTGACATTGCAGATTTTTGG
CTACAGAAATAGTATATTAGAGATTATAATTGCTAATCAAATCAAAATATAAAATTAGTAAACCAAACCA
TTTATACCCTTCCTTAGTAGTTATGGATTGTTTTTTAATGATATTTCTGCAAACCAAAGAAAGATTGTTA
TCCAGATAGAATTTAGTTTTGATATTCATTTTTTTGTTGAAGATTGAACGCCATATCTGGGCCTCATAAT
TCAAAAGACGGTGCCATTATCGGTAGCGTTTCGCATTGTACTGGATTTCAGAAATTTCACAGTTGATGAA
TCGAAAAGAATGGTCTCATTGCAACACGTAAGGTTAAGATGTCCCTTTTTACCATTATAGGCAATAAATG
AATCATAAAACGACCGTATACTGGTGAAATAGTAGGGAGAACGAGTACCTGTAGTAAAAAGTATAAATCA
TAGTTAATCGGGCAATGTCCCTCGATCAAGGAGTATTGTGTCATGTTCGAGACAAACGCCAACATTTTTG
TTTCTTTTGGACAAATGTTGTTTGCATTTATGATCCGTTATATTTTGATCTAATGTAGAGTTGCACGTAG
TTCTTACTGGCAAAGAAATCGATGCATACCAAAAAAGAATAAAGGTGATATTTGATCTTTACCGTTTAGT
TCCAACGTAAAATTGTGCCTTTGGACTTAAAATGGCGTGAGCTCAGTTTATATAGCTTCAAAATGTTTCT
ACTCCTTTTTTACTCTTCCAGATTTTCTCGGACTCCGCGCATCGCCGTACCACTTCAAAACACCCAAGCA
CAGCATACTAAATTTCCCCTCTTTCTTCCTCTAGGGTGTCGTTAATTACCCGTACTAAAGGTTTGGAAAA
GAAAAAAGAGACCGCCTCGTTTCTTTTTCTTCGTCGAAAAAGGCAATAAAAATTTTTATCACGTTTCTTT
TTCTTGAAAATTTTTTTTTTGATTTTTTTCTCTTTCGATGACCTCCCATTGATATTTAAGTTAATAAACG
GTCTTCAATTTCTCAAGTTTCAGTTTCATTTTTCTTGTTCTATTACAACTTTTTTTACTTCTTGCTCATT
AGAAAGAAAGCATAGCAATCTAATCTAAGTTTTCTAGAACTAGTATGGGTGGTCACCACCATCACCACCA
CGGTGGTCATATGGCTAGTGAAACTTTTGAATTTCAAGCTGAAATTACTCAGTTGATGAGTTTGATCATC
AACACCGTCTATTCTAACAAGGAAATTTTCTTGAGAGAACTGATATCTAATGCCTCGGATGCGTTGGATA
AAATTAGATACAAATCTTTGTCTGATCCAAAGCAATTGGAAACAGAACCAGATCTCTTTATTAGAATCAC
TCCAAAGCCAGAGCAAAAAGTTTTGGAAATCAGAGATTCTGGTATTGGTATGACCAAGGCTGAATTGATT
AATAACTTGGGTACCATTGCCAAGTCTGGTACCAAAGCCTTCATGGAAGCTCTATCTGCTGGTGCCGATG
TATCCATGATTGGTCAATTCGGTGTTGGTTTTTACTCTTTATTCTTAGTTGCCGACAGAGTTCAGGTTAT
TTCAAAGAGCAACGACGACGAACAATACATCTGGGAATCCAACGCTGGTGGTTCTTTCACTGTTACTCTA
GACGAAGTTAATGAAAGAATTGGTAGGGGTACCATCTTGAGGTTATTCTTGAAAGATGACCAATTGGAGT
ACTTGGAAGAAAAGAGAATAAAGGAAGTTATCAAGAGACATTCTGAGTTCGTGGCCTACCCAATCCAATT
AGTCGTCACCAAGGAAGTTGAAAAGGAAGTTCCAATTCCAGAAGAAGAAAAGAAAGACGAGGAAAAGAAG
GATGAGGAAAAGAAGGATGAAGACGACAAGAAACCAAAACTCGAGGAAGTCGATGAAGAAGAGGAAAAGA
AGCCAAAGACGAAAAAAGTTAAAGAAGAAGTTCAAGAGATAGAAGAACTAAACAAG
[771 nt withheld, positions 2227-2997]
TTGGAAGAAACTGACGAAGAAAAAGCTGAAAGAGAGAAGGAGATCAAAGAATATGAACCATTGACCAAAG
CTTTGAAAGAAATTTTGGGTGACCAAGTGGAGAAAGTTGTTGTTTCTTACAAATTGTTGGATGCCCCAGC
TGCTATCAGAACTGGTCAATTTGGTTGGTCTGCTAACATGGAAAGAATCATGAAGTGTCAAGCCTTGAGA
GACTCTTCCATGTCCTCCTACATGTCTTCCAAGAAGACTTTCGAAATTTCTCCAAAATCTCCAATTATCA
AGGAATTGAAAAAGAGAGTTGACGAAGGTGGTGCTCAAGACAAGACTGTCAAGGACTTGACTAAGTTATT
ATATGAAACTGCTTTGTTGACTTCCGGCTTCAGTTTGGACGAACCAACTTCCTTTGCATCAAGAATTAAC
AGATTGATCTCTTTAGGCCTGAACATTGGTGGTGGTACTAGTTCTGTTAAGGAATTGGAAGATAAGAACG
AAGAATTGTTGTCTAGAATTGCTCATGAAAGAAACGAAGTTGCTAGATTGAAGAAGTTGGTTGGTGAAAG
AACCGGTGATGAGGATGAAGAAACAGAGACTGCTCCAGAAGCATCCACCGCAGCTCCGGTTGAAGAGGTT
CCAGCTGACACCGAAATGGAAGAGGTAGATTAATGGATCCCCCGGGCTGCAGGAATTCGATATCAAGCTT
ATCGATACCGTCGACCTCGAGTCATGTAATTAGTTATGTCACGCTTACATTCACGCCCTCCCCCCACATC
CGCTCTAACCGAAAAGGAAGGAGTTAGACAACCTGAAGTCTAGGTCCCTATTTATTTTTTTATAGTTATG
TTAGTATTAAGAACGTTATTTATATTTCAAATTTTTCTTTTTTTTCTGTACAGACGCGTGTACGCATGTA
ACATTATACTGAAAACCTTGCTTGAGAAGGTTTTGGGACGCTCGAAGGCTTTAATTTGCGGCCGGTACCC
AATTCGCCCTATAGTGAGTCGTATTACGCGCGCTCACTGGCCGTCGTTTTACAACGTCGTGACTGGGAAA
ACCCTGGCGTTACCCAACTTAATCGCCTTGCAGCACATCCCCCTTTCGCCAGCTGGCGTAATAGCGAAGA
GGCCCGCACCGATCGCCCTTCCCAACAGTTGCGCAGCCTGAATGGCGAATGGCGCG
[124 nt withheld, positions 4174-4297]
C
[91 nt withheld, positions 4299-4389]
A
[49 nt withheld, positions 4391-4439]
CCTTTGACGTTGGAGTCCACGTTCTTT
[37 nt withheld, positions 4467-4503]
ACCCTATCTCGGTCTATTCTTTTGATTTATAAGGGATTTTGCCGATTTCGGCCTATTGGTTAAAAAATGA
GCTGATTTAACAAAAATTTAACGCGAATTTTAACAAAATATTAACGTTTACAATTTCCTGATGCGGTATT
TTCTCCTTACGCATCTGTGCGGTATTTCACACCGCATAGATCCGTCGAGTTCAAGAGAAAAAAAAAGAAA
AAGCAAAAAGAAAAAAGGAAAGCGCGCCTCGTTCAGAATGACACGTATAGAATGATGCATTACCTTGTCA
TCTTCAGTATCATACTGTTCGTATACATACTTACTGACATTCATAGGTATACATATATACACATGTATAT
ATATCGTATGCTGCAGCTTTAAATAATCGGTGTCACTACATAAGAACACCTTTGGTGGAGGGAACATCGT
TGGTACCATTGGGCGAGGTGGCTTCTCTTATGGCAACCGCAAGAGCCTTGAACGCACTCTCACTACGGTG
ATGATCATTCTTGCCTCGCAGACAATCAACGTGGAGGGTAATTCTGCTAGCCTCTGCAAAGCTTTCAAGA
AAATGCGGGATCATCTCGCAAGAGAGATCTCCTACTTTCTCCCTTTGCAAACCAAGTTCGACAACTGCGT
ACGGCCTGTTCGAAAGATCTACCACCGCTCTGGAAAGTGCCTCATCCAAAGGCGCAAATCCTGATCCAAA
CCTTTTTACTCCACGCGCCAGTAGGGCCTCTTTAAAAGCTTGACCGAGAGCAATCCCGCAGTCTTCAGTG
GTGTGATGGTCGTCTATGTGTAAGTCACCAATGCACTCAACGATTAGCGACCAGCCGGAATGCTTGGCCA
GAGCATGTATCATATGGTCCAGAAACCCTATACCTGTGTGGACGTTAATCACTTGCGATTGTGTGGCCTG
TTCTGCTACTGCTTCTGCCTCTTTTTCTGGGAAGATCGAGTGCTCTATCGCTAGGGGACCACCCTTTAAA
GAGATCGCAATCTGAATCTTGGTTTCATTTGTAATACGCTTTACTAGGGCTTTCTGCTCTGTCATCTTTG
CCTTCGTTTATCTTGCCTGCTCATTTTTTAGTATATTCTTCGAAGAAATCACATTACTTTATATAATGTA
TAATTCATTATGTGATAATGCCACTCGCTAAGAAAAAAAAAGAGTCATCCGCTAGGTGGAAAAAAAAAAA
TGAAAATCATTACCGAGGCATAAAAAAATATAGAGTGTACTAGAGGAGGCCAAGAGTAATAGAAAAAGAA
AATTGCGGGAAAGGACTGTGTTATGACTTCCCTGACTAATGCCGTGTTCAAACGATACCTGGCAGTGACT
CCTAGCGCTCACCAAGCTCTTAAAACGGGAATTTATGGTGCACTCTGGCGCGCCCTGGGGGAACAACTTC
ACAGAATGTTTTGTCATATTGTCGAAGTGGTCACAAAACAAGAGAAGTTCCGCCAATTATAAAAAGGGAA
CCCGTATATTTCAGCTTCACGGATGATTTCCAGGGTGAGAGTACTGTATATGGGCTTACGATAGAAGGCC
ATAAAAATTTCTTGCTTGGCAACAAAATAGAAGTGAAATCATGTCGAGGCTGCTGTGTGGGAGAACAGCA
TAAAATATCACAAAAAAAGAATCTAAAACACTGTGTTGCTTGTCCCAGAAAGGGAATCAAGTATTTTTAT
AAAGATTGGAGTGGTAAAAATCGAGTATGTGCTAGATGCTATGGAAGATACAAATTCAGCGGTCATCACT
GTATAAATTGCAAGTATGTACCAGAAGCACGTGAAGTGAAAAAGGCAAAAGACAAAGGCGAAAAATTGGG
CATTACGCCCGAAGGTTTGCCAGTTAAAGGACCAGAGTGTATAAAATGTGGCGGAATCTTACAGTGGCCT
ATGCGGCCGCTCTAGCTAGTGGATCGATCCCCAATTCGCCCTATAGTGAGTCGTATTACAATTCACTGGC
CGTCGTTTTACAACGTCGTGACTGGGAAAACCCTGGCGTTACCCAACTTAATCGCCTTGCAGCACATCCC
CCTTTCGCCAGCTGGCGTAATAGCGAAGAGGCCCGCACCGATCGCCCTTCCCAACAGTTGCGCAGCCTGA
ATGGCGAATGGCGCCTGATGCGGTATTTTCTCCTTACGCATCTGTGCGGTATTTCACACCGCATA
[142 nt withheld, positions 6669-6810]
C
[63 nt withheld, positions 6812-6874]
CCTTTGACGTTGGAGTCCACGTTCTTT
[37 nt withheld, positions 6902-6938]
ACCCTATCTCGGGCTATTCTTTTGATTTATAAGGGATTTTGCCGATTTCGGCCTATTGGTTAAAAAATGA
GCTGATTTAACAAAAATTTAACGCGAATTTTAACAAAATATTAACGTTTACAATTTTATGGTGCACTCTC
AGTACAATCTGCTCTGATGCCGCATAGTTAAGCCAGCCCCGACACCCGCCAACACCCGCTGACGCGCCCT
GACGGGCTTGTCTGCTCCCGGCATCCGCTTACAGACAAGCTGTGACCGTCTCCGGGAGCTGCATGTGTCA
GAGGTTTTCACCGTCATCACCGAAACGCGCGAGACGAAAGGGCCTCGTGATACGCCTATTTTTATAGGTT
AATGTCATGATAATAATGGTTTCTTAGACGTCAGGTGGCACTTTTCGGGGAAATGTGCGCGGAACCCCTA
TTTGTTTATTTTTCTAAATACATTCAAATATGTATCCGCTCATGAGACAATAACCCTGATAAATGCTTCA
ATAATATTGAAAAAGGAAGAGTATGAGTATTCAACATTTCCGTGTCGCCCTTATTCCCTTTTTTGCGGCA
TTTTGCCTTCCTGTTTTTGCTCACCCAGAAACGCTGGTGAAAGTAAAAGATGCTGAAGATCAGTTGGGTG
CACGAGTGGGTTACATCGAACTGGATCTCAACAGCGGTAAGATCCTTGAGAGTTTTCGCCCCGAAGAACG
TTTTCCAATGATGAGCACTTTTAAAGTTCTGCTATGTGGCGCGGTATTATCCCGTATTGACGCCGGGCAA
GAGCAACTCGGTCGCCGCATACACTATTCTCAGAATGACTTGGTTGAGTACTCACCAGTCACAGAAAAGC
ATCTTACGGATGGCATGACAGTAAGAGAATTATGCAGTGCTGCCATAACCATGAGTGATAACACTGCGGC
CAACTTACTTCTGACAACGATCGGAGGACCGAAGGAGCTAACCGCTTTTTTGCACAACATGGGGGATCAT
GTAACTCGCCTTGATCGTTGGGAACCGGAGCTGAATGAAGCCATACCAAACGACGAGCGTGACACCACGA
TGCCTGTAGCAATGGCAACAACGTTGCGCAAACTATTAACTGGCGAACTACTTACTCTAGCTTCCCGGCA
ACAATTAATAGACTGGATGGAGGCGGATAAAGTTGCAGGACCACTTCTGCGCTCGGCCCTTCCGGCTGGC
TGGTTTATTGCTGATAAATCTGGAGCCGGTGAGCGTGGGTCTCGCGGTATCATTGCAGCACTGGGGCCAG
ATGGTAAGCCCTCCCGTATCGTAGTTATCTACACGACGGGGAGTCAGGCAACTATGGATGAACGAAATAG
ACAGATCGCTGAGATAGGTGCCTCACTGATTAAGCATTGGTAACTGTCAGACCAAGTTTACTCATATATA
CTTTAGATTGATTTAAAACTTCATTTTTAATTTAAAAGGATCTAGGTGAAGATCCTTTTTGATAATCTCA
TGACCAAAATCCCTTAACGTGAGTTTTCGTTCCACTGAGCGTCAGACCCCGTAGAAAAGATCAAAGGATC
TTCTTGAGATCCTTTTTTTCTGCGCGTAATCTGCTGCTTGCAAACAAAAAAACCACCGCTACCAGCGGTG
GTTTGTTTGCCGGATCAAGAGCTACCAACTCTTTTTCCGAAGGTAACTGGCTTCAGCAGAGCGCAGATAC
CAAATACTGTCCTTCTAGTGTAGCCGTAGTTAGGCCACCACTTCAAGAACTCTGTAGCACCGCCTACATA
CCTCGCTCTGCTAATCCTGTTACCAGTGGCTGCTGCCAGTGGCGATAAGTCGTGTCTTACCGGGTTGGAC
TCAAGACGATAGTTACCGGATAAGGCGCAGCGGTCGGGCTGAACGGGGGGTTCGTGCACACAGCCCAGCT
TGGAGCGAACGACCTACACCGAACTGAGATACCTACAGCGTGAGCATTGAGAAAGCGCCACGCTTCCCGA
AGGGAGAAAGGCGGACAGGTATCCGGTAAGCGGCAGGGTCGGAACAGGAGAGCGCACGAGGGAGCTTCCA
GGGGGAAACGCCTGGTATCTTTATAGTCCTGTCGGGTTTCGCCACCTCTGACTTGAGCGTCGATTTTTGT
GATGCTCGTCAGGGGGGCGGAGCCTATGGAAAAACGCCAGCAACGCGGCCTTTTTACGGTTCCTGGCCTT
TTGCTGGCCTTTTGCTCACATGTTCTTTCCTGCGTTATCCCCTGATTCTGTGGATAACCGTATTACCGCC
TTTGAGTGAGCTGATACCGCTCGCCGCAGCCGAACGACCGAGCGCAGCGAGTCAGTGAGCGAGGAAGCGG
AAGAGCGCCCAATACGCAAACCGCCTCTCCCCGCGCGTTGGCCGATTCATTAATGCAGCTGGCACGACAG
GTTTCCCGACTGGAAAGCGGGCAGTGAGCGCAACGCAATTAATGTGAGTTAGCTCACTCATTAGGCACCC
CAGGCTTTACACTTTATGCTTCC
Features (pLannotate 1.2.2; 25 found; start..end, strand, type, name):
    962..1359    +  promoter       TEF1 promoter: S. cerevisiae TEF1; promoter for EF-1α
   1411..3657    +  CDS            HSP82 (sequence partly withheld): HSP82_YEAST - Also known as HSP90. Experimental evidence at protein level: Swiss-Prot protein existence level 1. Molecular chaperone that promotes the maturation, structural maintenance and proper regulation of specific target proteins involved in cell cycle control and signal transduction. Undergoes a functional cycle that is linked to its ATPase activity. The nucleotide-free form of the dimer is found in an open conformation in which the N-termini are not dimerized and the complex is ready for client protein binding. Binding of ATP induces large conformational changes, resulting in the forma
   3661..3718    +  misc_feature   MCS (fragment): pBluescript multiple cloning site
   3719..3966    +  terminator     CYC1 terminator: S. cerevisiae CYC1; transcription terminator for CYC1
   3985..4003    -  promoter       T7 promoter: promoter for bacteriophage T7 RNA polymerase
   4011..4166    +  CDS            lacZα (fragment): LacZα fragment of β-galactosidase; lacZ fragment
   4174..4629    +  rep_origin     f1 ori (sequence partly withheld): f1 bacteriophage origin of replication; arrow indicates direction of (+) strand synthesis
   4630..4681    -  misc_feature   bom (fragment): basis of mobility region from pBR322
   4889..5548    -  CDS            HIS3: imidazoleglycerol-phosphate dehydratase, required for histidine biosynthesis; S. cerevisiae HIS3; yeast auxotrophic marker
   5549..5736    -  promoter       HIS3 promoter: S. cerevisiae HIS3
   5786..5866    +  CDS            MRM1 (fragment): MRM1_YEAST - Also known as PET56 From Saccharomyces cerevisiae (strain ATCC 204508 / S288c) (Baker's yeast).
   5872..6387    +  CDS            HO (fragment): HO_YEAST - Experimental evidence at protein level: Swiss-Prot protein existence level 1. Initiation of mating type interconversion. This protein is a site-specific endonuclease that cleaves a site in the mat locus on chromosome III. The double-strand break is followed by a unidirectional gene conversion event that replaces the information at the mat locus by information copied from either of the two homologous loci (HMR and HML) that reside at the extremity of the chromosome III. Endonuclease expression takes place in late G1 just before cells enter S phase. From Saccharomyces cerevisiae (stra
   6433..6451    -  promoter       T7 promoter: promoter for bacteriophage T7 RNA polymerase
   6454..6611    +  CDS            lacZα (fragment): LacZα fragment of β-galactosidase; lacZ fragment
   6617..6668    -  misc_feature   bom (fragment): basis of mobility region from pBR322
   6687..6843    +  rep_origin     f1 ori (fragment) (sequence partly withheld): f1 bacteriophage origin of replication; arrow indicates direction of (+) strand synthesis
   6843..7064    +  rep_origin     M13 ori (fragment) (sequence partly withheld): M13 bacteriophage origin of replication; arrow indicates direction of (+) strand synthesis
   7065..7114    -  misc_feature   bom (fragment): basis of mobility region from pBR322
   7216..7251    -  CDS            rop (fragment): Rop protein, which maintains plasmids at low copy number; rop
   7346..7450    +  promoter       AmpR promoter: bla
   7451..8311    +  CDS            AmpR: β-lactamase; bla; confers resistance to ampicillin, carbenicillin, and related antibiotics
   8482..9070    +  rep_origin     ori: high-copy-number ColE1/pMB1/pBR322/pUC origin of replication
   9253..9345    +  CDS            lacI (fragment): lac repressor; lacI; The lac repressor binds to the lac operator to inhibit transcription in E. coli. This inhibition can be relieved by adding lactose or isopropyl-β-D-thiogalactopyranoside (IPTG).
   9358..9379    +  protein_bind   CAP binding site: CAP binding activates transcription in the presence of cAMP. E. coli catabolite activator protein
   9394..9411    +  promoter       lac UV5 promoter (fragment): E. coli lac promoter with an "up" mutation
