[The description below was written by a language model from this plasmid's Addgene catalogue record and pLannotate feature annotations shown in this document.]
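Description:
pHOHO2_Hsp82viiA is a yeast integration plasmid built on the pHOHO2 backbone, designed to place an engineered Hsp90 expression cassette into the HO locus of Saccharomyces cerevisiae. In E. coli it is maintained as a high-copy plasmid through a ColE1/pUC-type origin with ampicillin resistance (AmpR). The feature table shows no yeast replication origin, consistent with its integrative design. According to the record, the plasmid is linearised with NotI before being introduced into yeast, and integrants are selected by histidine prototrophy through a HIS3 marker driven by its own promoter. An annotated HO coding fragment lies next to the HIS3 marker and presumably serves as one targeting arm. A second HO-derived arm is not annotated in the table. The remaining annotations, including f1/M13 origin pieces, lacZα, bom, rop and lac fragments and duplicated T7 promoters, are remnants of the parental cloning vectors.

The payload is the S. cerevisiae HSP82 (Hsp90) open reading frame, expressed from the constitutive TEF1 promoter and terminated by the CYC1 terminator. The protein carries an N-terminal 6xHis tag and has a heteromeric coiled-coil sequence inserted after residue 678, so that it pairs with a complementary partner subunit to form defined Hsp90 heterodimers rather than homodimers. It also carries an A595C substitution. The depositor states that this change does not affect Hsp90 function in yeast but allows disulfide cross-linking across the dimer under oxidising conditions. The construct was used to study the contribution of each subunit to the ATPase-driven Hsp90 chaperone cycle in vivo.
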