Addgene plasmid #61708: pHOHO2_Hsp82viiA
Purpose: Yeast integration plasmid targeted to the HO loci with heterodimeric Hsp82. Digest with NotI prior to addition to yeast.
Depositing lab: Dan Bolon. Depositing organization: University of Massachusetts, Worcester. Publication: Designed Hsp90 heterodimers reveal an asymmetric ATPase-driven mechanism in vivo. Mishra P, Bolon DN. Mol Cell. 2014 Jan 23;53(2):344-50. doi: 10.1016/j.molcel.2013.12.024. PubMed 24462207.
Backbone
  Vector backbone: pHOHO2
  Vector type: Yeast Expression ; Yeast integration vector targeting inserts to the HO loci
  Selectable markers: HIS3
Growth in bacteria
  Bacterial resistance: Ampicillin, 100 μg/mL
  Growth temperature: 37°C
  Growth strain: XL1 Blue
  Copy number: High Copy
Gene/Insert
  Gene/Insert name: Hsp82viiA (alt name: Hsp90)
  Species: S. cerevisiae (budding yeast)
  Insert size (bp): 2000
  Mutation: Heteromeric coiled coil inserted after amino acid 678; A595C*
  Entrez Gene: HSP82 (a.k.a. YPL240C, HSP90)
  Promoter: TEF1
  Tag / fusion protein: 6xHis (N terminal on insert)
  Cloning method: Gibson Cloning
  Sequencing primers: 5′ CTCTTTCGATGACCTCCCATTG; 3′ ctccttccttttcggttagag
Terms and licenses: Academic/Nonprofit Terms; Industry Terms: Not Available to Industry
Depositor comments: *Note: This plasmid contains an A595C amino acid residue substitution. This residue change does not alter Hsp90 function in yeast but enables cross-dimer disulfide formation under oxidizing conditions. This construct accurately represents the plasmid as it was used in the associated publication.
How to cite: pHOHO2_Hsp82viiA was a gift from Dan Bolon (Addgene plasmid # 61708 ; http://n2t.net/addgene:61708 ; RRID:Addgene_61708)
