>Addgene plasmid #61708 | pHOHO2_Hsp82viiA | addgene partial sequence | sequence record 103164 | TEF_seq 5'-ggtcttcaatttctcaagtttc-3'
TTACAACTTTTTTTACTTCTTGCTCATTAGAAAGAAAGCATAGCAATCTAATCTAAGTTTTCTAGAACTA
GTATGGGTGGTCACCACCATCACCACCACGGTGGTCATATGGCTAGTGAAACTTTTGAATTTCAAGCTGA
AATTACTCAGTTGATGAGTTTGATCATCAACACCGTCTATTCTAACAAGGAAATTTTCTTGAGAGAACTG
ATATCTAATGCCTCGGATGCGTTGGATAAAATTAGATACAAATCTTTGTCTGATCCAAAGCAATTGGAAA
CAGAACCAGATCTCTTTATTAGAATCACTCCAAAGCCAGAGCAAAAAGTTTTGGAAATCAGAGATTCTGG
TATTGGTATGACCAAGGCTGAATTGATTAATAACTTGGGTACCATTGCCAAGTCTGGTACCAAAGCCTTC
ATGGAAGCTCTATCTGCTGGTGCCGATGTATCCATGATTGGTCAATTCGGTGTTGGTTTTTACTCTTTAT
TCTTAGTTGCCGACAGAGTTCAGGTTATTTCAAAGAGCAACGACGACGAACAATACATCTGGGAATCCAA
CGCTGGTGGTTCTTTCACTGTTACTCTAGACGAAGTTAATGAAAGAATTGGTAGGGGTACCATCTTGAGG
TTATTCTTGAAAGATGACCAATTGGAGTACTTGGAAGAAAAGAGAATAAAGGAAGTTATCAAGAGACATT
CTGAGTTCGTGGCCTACCCAATCCAATTAGTCGTCACCAAGGAAGTTGAAAAGGAAGTTCCAATTCCAGA
AGAAGAAAAGAAAGACGAGGAAAAGAAGGATGAGGAAAAGAAGGATGAAGACGACAAGAAACCAAAACTC
GAGGAAGTCGATGAAGAAGAGGAAAAGAAGCCAAAGACGAAAAAAGTTAAAGAAGAAGTTCAAGAGATAG
AAGAACTAAACAAG
[84 nt withheld, positions 925-1008]
