>Addgene plasmid #61708 | pHOHO2_Hsp82viiA | addgene partial sequence | sequence record 103168 | CYC1 5'-GCGTGAATGTAAGCGTGAC-3'
GGTCGACGGTATCGATAAGCTTGATATCGAATTCCTGCAGCCCGGGGGATCCATTAATCTACCTCTTCCA
TTTCGGTGTCAGCTGGAACCTCTTCAACCGGAGCTGCGGTGGATGCTTCTGGAGCAGTCTCTGTTTCTTC
ATCCTCATCACCGGTTCTTTCACCAACCAACTTCTTCAATCTAGCAACTTCGTTTCTTTCATGAGCAATT
CTAGACAACAATTCTTCGTTCTTATCTTCCAATTCCTTAACAGAACTAGTACCACCACCAATGTTCAGGC
CTAAAGAGATCAATCTGTTAATTCTTGATGCAAAGGAAGTTGGTTCGTCCAAACTGAAGCCGGAAGTCAA
CAAAGCAGTTTCATATAATAACTTAGTCAAGTCCTTGACAGTCTTGTCTTGAGCACCACCTTCGTCAACT
CTCTTTTTCAATTCCTTGATAATTGGAGATTTTGGAGAAATTTCGAAAGTCTTCTTGGAAGACATGTAGG
AGGACATGGAAGAGTCTCTCAAGGCTTGACACTTCATGATTCTTTCCATGTTAGCAGACCAACCAAATTG
ACCAGTTCTGATAGCAGCTGGGGCATCCAACAATTTGTAAGAAACAACAACTTTCTCCACTTGGTCACCC
AAAATTTCTTTCAAAGCTTTGGTCAATGGTTCATATTCTTTGATCTCCTTCTCTCTTTCAGCTTTTTCTT
CGTCAGTTTCTTCCAA
[343 nt withheld, positions 717-1059]
