>Addgene plasmid #61708 | pHOHO2_Hsp82viiA | addgene partial sequence | sequence record 103172 | pUC-4 5'-CAGTGAGCGAGGAAGCGGAAGAGCGCCCAA-3'
AACCGCCTCTCCCCGCGCGTTGGCCGATTCATTAATGCAGCTGGCACGACAGGTTTCCCGACTGGAAAGC
GGGCAGTGAGCGCAACGCAATTAATGTGAGTTAGCTCACTCATTAGGCACCCCAGGCTTTACACTTTATG
CTTCCTCGAGATCCGATATCGCCGTGGCGGCCGCCAGCTGAAGCTTAATTATCCTGGGCACGAGTGAAAC
AAAGCTAAAACCTTTATTTAGCATGGCCATTGAATGTAACAATTATATATATCGCAAGCACAAAAAATCA
AGGAGAGAGAACTACCACTTTGTTCATGTGTACAATGTTCATTATCTCCATAAGCAAAAAAAAAAAAATA
GAAAACATATGCTATAAGGTTGATATTCTCACGAGTAAGCGGCACTTGCTACTTATTGACATTGCAGATT
TTTGGCTACAGAAATAGTATATTAGAGATTATAATTGCTAATCAAATCAAAATATAAAATTAGTAAACCA
AACCATTTATACCCTTCCTTAGTAGTTATGGATTGTTTTTTAATGATATTTCTGCAAACCAAAGAAAGAT
TGTTATCCAGATAGAATTTAGTTTTGATATTCATTTTTTTGTTGAAGATTGAACGCCATATCTGGGCCTC
ATAATTCAAAAGACGGTGCCATTATCGGTAGCGTTTCGCATTGTACTGGATTTCAGAAATTTCACAGTTG
ATGAATCGAAAAGAATGGTCTCATTGCAACACGTAAGGTTAAGATGTCCCTTTTTACCATTATAGGCAAT
AAATGAATCATAAAACGACCGTATACTGGTGAAATAGTAGGGAGAACGAGTACCTGTAGTAAAAAGTATA
AATCATAGTTAATCGGGCAATGTCCCTCGATCAAGGAGTATTGTGTCATGTTCGAGACAAACGCCAACAT
TTTTGTTTCTTTTGGACAAATGTTGTTTGCATTTATGATCCGTTATATTTTGA
