>Addgene plasmid #61708 | pHOHO2_Hsp82viiA | addgene partial sequence | sequence record 103173 | HIS3-R 5'-cactcaacgattagcgacca-3'
GAGCATGTATCATATGGTCCAGAAACCCTATACCTGTGTGGACGTTAATCACTTGCGATTGTGTGGCCTG
TTCTGCTACTGCTTCTGCCTCTTTTTCTGGGAAGATCGAGTGCTCTATCGCTAGGGGACCACCCTTTAAA
GAGATCGCAATCTGAATCTTGGTTTCATTTGTAATACGCTTTACTAGGGCTTTCTGCTCTGTCATCTTTG
CCTTCGTTTATCTTGCCTGCTCATTTTTTAGTATATTCTTCGAAGAAATCACATTACTTTATATAATGTA
TAATTCATTATGTGATAATGCCACTCGCTAAGAAAAAAAAAGAGTCATCCGCTAGGTGGAAAAAAAAAAA
TGAAAATCATTACCGAGGCATAAAAAAATATAGAGTGTACTAGAGGAGGCCAAGAGTAATAGAAAAAGAA
AATTGCGGGAAAGGACTGTGTTATGACTTCCCTGACTAATGCCGTGTTCAAACGATACCTGGCAGTGACT
CCTAGCGCTCACCAAGCTCTTAAAACGGGAATTTATGGTGCACTCTGGCGCGCCCTGGGGGAACAACTTC
ACAGAATGTTTTGTCATATTGTCGAAGTGGTCACAAAACAAGAGAAGTTCCGCCAATTATAAAAAGGGAA
CCCGTATATTTCAGCTTCACGGATGATTTCCAGGGTGAGAGTACTGTATATGGGCTTACGATAGAAGGCC
ATAAAAATTTCTTGCTTGGCAACAAAATAGAAGTGAAATCATGTCGAGGCTGCTGTGTGGGAGAACAGCA
TAAAATATCACAAAAAAAGAATCTAAAACACTGTGTTGCTTGTCCCAGAAAGGGAATCAAGTATTTTTAT
AAAGATTGGAGTGGTAAAAATCGAGTATGTGCTAGATGCTATGGAAGATACAAATTCAGCGGTCATCACT
GTATAAATTGCAAGTATGTACCAGAAGCACGTGAAGTGAAAAAGGCAAAAGACAAAGGCGAAAAATTGGG
CATTACGCCCGAAGGTTTGCCAGTTAAAGGACCAGAGTGTATAA
